Addgene plasmid #1106: pGPD-luxAB(HIS)
Depositing lab: Susan Lindquist. Depositing organization: Whitehead Institute for Biomedical Research. Publication: Protein disaggregation mediated by heat-shock protein Hsp104. Parsell DA, Kowal AS, Singer MA, Lindquist S. Nature 1994 Dec 1;372(6505):475-8. 10.1038/372475a0 PubMed 7984243.
Backbone
  Vector backbone: unknown
  Vector type: Yeast Expression
Growth in bacteria
  Bacterial resistance: Ampicillin, 100 μg/mL
  Growth temperature: 37°C
  Growth strain: DH5alpha
  Copy number: High Copy
Gene/Insert
  Gene/Insert name: bacterial luciferase
  Species: bacteria
  Insert size (bp): 2403
  Mutation: n/a
  GenBank ID: E12410
  Cloning method: Restriction Enzyme
  Sequencing primers: 5′ n/a; 3′ M13R
Resource information
  A portion of this plasmid was derived from a plasmid made by: A. Escher
Terms and licenses: Academic/Nonprofit Terms; Industry Terms: Not Available to Industry
Depositor comments: His as a selectable marker
How to cite: pGPD-luxAB(HIS) was a gift from Susan Lindquist (Addgene plasmid # 1106 ; http://n2t.net/addgene:1106 ; RRID:Addgene_1106)
