[The description below was written by a language model from this plasmid's Addgene catalogue record.]
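Description:
pGPD-luxAB(HIS) is a yeast expression plasmid carrying a bacterial luciferase insert of about 2.4 kb. The backbone is recorded as unknown, so the yeast replication mode (episomal, centromeric or integrating) and the bacterial origin are not stated. The record does indicate that the plasmid is maintained at high copy number in E. coli under ampicillin selection. For yeast, the depositor notes "His" as the selectable marker, which implies a histidine-biosynthesis auxotrophic marker that allows selection in a his-deficient strain. The specific marker gene is not named.

The insert name "luxAB" suggests that the construct encodes the alpha and beta subunits of bacterial luciferase, the enzyme that oxidises reduced flavin mononucleotide and a long-chain aldehyde to emit light. Whether the two subunits are expressed as a single fused polypeptide or separately is not stated, and the source species is given only as "bacteria". No mutation is recorded. The promoter is not listed as a field, but the "GPD" in the plasmid name points to the strong constitutive yeast glyceraldehyde-3-phosphate dehydrogenase promoter, a common driver of high-level expression in Saccharomyces cerevisiae. No feature table is provided, so terminators, tags and other elements cannot be confirmed. The insert was placed by restriction enzyme cloning, and part of the plasmid derives from a construct made in another laboratory.

The associated publication concerns protein disaggregation mediated by the heat-shock protein Hsp104. This suggests the luciferase was used as an enzymatic reporter in yeast, where loss and recovery of its activity would track protein aggregation and reactivation, although the record does not spell out this use.
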