>Addgene plasmid #1106 | pGPD-luxAB(HIS) | addgene partial sequence | sequence record 16491 | 1106 with M13R
GGACAAAGCTGGAGCTCGCCCGGGGATCGATCCGTCGAGCGTCCCAAAACCTTCTCAAGCAAGGTTTTCA
GTATAATGTTACATGCGTACACGCGTCTGTACAGAAAAAAAAGAAAAATTTGAAATATAAATAACGTTCT
TAATACTAACATAACTATAAAAAAATAAATAGGGACCTAGACTTCAGGTTGTCTAACTCCTTCCTTTTCG
GTTAGAGCGGATGTGGGGGGAGGGCGTGAATGTAAGCGTGACATAACTAATTACATGATATCGACCTGCA
GCCAAGCTCCTCGACCTGCAGCCCAAGCTGGCCGCTCTAGAACTAGTGGATCGATCCGGCTGTTTTTGTT
CCTGCAATGACCATTGCTGAGGAGTTCCCATGAAAATCAAGTCATCGATTTCTGTGCTCGCTGCGATATT
TTCCTGCTTAACCGCTGAAAGTACGTCCATATAAATGCCTCTATTAGTTAGCGCTATCGCGCGAAAAGAA
TGGTGATATAAGGGGCATCGCTGCCCCTTCAGCATCAGTTAAACGTTACGAGTGGTATTTGACGATGTTG
GCGTTTACCACATCGATAACCGCTCTTTGCTGCGCTTTATCTTCCATCGACTCAAAAGACATCAATAGGT
CCGCGGCACCACAACACTCAATCGCAACTCGCGCTGCCTGAGTACTTTCTTCATAAGTACCGATGGCATT
TTCTGACAACAGCTCTCCCATTTTTTGCTCAAAGTCGGTATTTGAGTAAGATTCACGGACAAACTCTTCC
AAATACACGCGAGCTTCTGCCCTTGCTGCTTCACCATCTACATTTTGGTTGACCAGCAGCGTCAGCTTGT
GTCGAACCTGACTAACATCGACACCAT
